>Addgene plasmid #113238 | pAW216 | addgene full sequence | sequence record 217501 | Addgene NGS Result
GCTCTCCCTTATGCGACTCCTGCATTAGGAAATTAATACGACTCACTATAGGGGAATTGTGAGCGGATAA
CAATTCCCCTGTAGAAATAATTTTGTTTAACTTTAATAAGGAGATATACCATGGCGATGACCTGGCTTCC
CCTTAATCCCATTCCACTCAAAGATCGCGTCTCCATGATCTTTCTGCAATATGGGCAGATCGATGTAATA
GATGGCGCGTTTGTACTTATCGACAAGACAGGGATCCGCACTCATATTCCTGTTGGCTCGGTTGCCTGCA
TCATGCTGGAACCTGGTACACGGGTTTCGCATGCAGCTGTACGCCTGGCTGCGCAAGTTGGAACATTGTT
GGTATGGGTGGGGGAAGCGGGCGTTCGTGTTTATGCTTCTGGTCAGCCTGGAGGTGCGCGTTCAGATAAG
CTGCTCTATCAGGCAAAACTTGCTCTGGATGAAGATTTGCGTCTGAAGGTCGTACGTAAAATGTTTGAAC
TTCGGTTTGGAGAACCTGCGCCTGCCCGGCGCTCCGTAGAGCAACTCAGAGGTATAGAAGGCAGTCGCGT
GCGGGCAACCTACGCACTTCTGGCGAAGCAATACGGCGTGACATGGAATGGACGTCGCTACGATCCGAAA
GACTGGGAAAAGGGCGATACGATCAACCAATGCATTAGCGCTGCAACTTCCTGTTTATACGGCGTAACTG
AAGCGGCGATACTTGCAGCTGGTTATGCACCAGCTATTGGGTTTGTGCATACAGGAAAGCCTCTTTCCTT
TGTTTACGATATTGCAGACATCATTAAATTTGACACTGTTGTACCGAAAGCTTTTGAGATAGCGCGTCGT
AACCCTGGTGAGCCGGACCGGGAAGTCCGTTTGGCGTGCAGGGATATTTTTCGCAGTAGTAAAACATTAG
CCAAATTGATTCCGCTTATAGAGGACGTGCTTGCCGCTGGAGAAATACAACCGCCGGCCCCACCTGAAGA
TGCACAGCCTGTTGCCATTCCGCTTCCTGTTTCACTGGGAGATGCAGGCCATCGCTCGAGCTGAAGGAGA
TATACC
[282 nt withheld, positions 1057-1338]
TGAGCGGCCGCACTCGAGTCTGGTAAAGAAACCGCTGCTGCGAAATTTGAACGCCAGCACATGGACTCGT
CTACTAGCGCAGCTTAATTAACCTAGGCTGCTGCCACCGCTGAGCAATAACTAGCATAACCCCTTGGGGC
CTCTAAACGGGTCTTGAGGGGTTTTTTGCTGAAACCTCAGGCATTTGAGAAGCACACGGTCACACTGCTT
CCGGTAGTCAATAAACCGGTAAACCAGCAATAGACATAAGCGGCTATTTAACGACCCTGCCCTGAACCGA
CGACCGGGTCATCGTGGCCGGATCTTGCGGCCCCTCGGCTTGAACGAATTGTTAGACATTATTTGCCGAC
TACCTTGGTGATCTCGCCTTTCACGTAGTGGACAAATTCTTCCAACTGATCTGCGCGCGAGGCCAAGCGA
TCTTCTTCTTGTCCAAGATAAGCCTGTCTAGCTTCAAGTATGACGGGCTGATACTGGGCCGGCAGGCGCT
CCATTGCCCAGTCGGCAGCGACATCCTTCGGCGCGATTTTGCCGGTTACTGCGCTGTACCAAATGCGGGA
CAACGTAAGCACTACATTTCGCTCATCGCCAGCCCAGTCGGGCGGCGAGTTCCATAGCGTTAAGGTTTCA
TTTAGCGCCTCAAATAGATCCTGTTCAGGAACCGGATCAAAGAGTTCCTCCGCCGCTGGACCTACCAAGG
CAACGCTATGTTCTCTTGCTTTTGTCAGCAAGATAGCCAGATCAATGTCGATCGTGGCTGGCTCGAAGAT
ACCTGCAAGAATGTCATTGCGCTGCCATTCTCCAAATTGCAGTTCGCGCTTAGCTGGATAACGCCACGGA
ATGATGTCGTCGTGCACAACAATGGTGACTTCTACAGCGCGGAGAATCTCGCTCTCTCCAGGGGAAGCCG
AAGTTTCCAAAAGGTCGTTGATCAAAGCTCGCCGCGTTGTTTCATCAAGCCTTACGGTCACCGTAACCAG
CAAATCAATATCACTGTGTGGCTTCAGGCCGCCATCCACTGCGGAGCCGTACAAATGTACGGCCAGCAAC
GTCGGTTCGAGATGGCGCTCGATGACGCCAACTACCTCTGATAGTTGAGTCGATACTTCGGCGATCACCG
CTTCCCTCATACTCTTCCTTTTTCAATATTATTGAAGCATTTATCAGGGTTATTGTCTCATGAGCGGATA
CATATTTGAATGTATTTAGAAAAATAAACAAATAGCTAGCTCACTCGGTCGCTACGCTCCGGGCGTGAGA
CTGCGGCGGGCGCTGCGGACACATACAAAGTTACCCACAGATTCCGTGGATAAGCAGGGGACTAACATGT
GAGGCAAAACAGCAGGGCCGCGCCGGTGGCGTTTTTCCATAGGCTCCGCCCTCCTGCCAGAGTTCACATA
AACAGACGCTTTTCCGGTGCATCTGTGGGAGCCGTGAGGCTCAACCATGAATCTGACAGTACGGGCGAAA
CCCGACAGGACTTAAAGATCCCCACCGTTTCCGGCGGGTCGCTCCCTCTTGCGCTCTCCTGTTCCGACCC
TGCCGTTTACCGGATACCTGTTCCGCCTTTCTCCCTTACGGGAAGTGTGGCGCTTTCTCATAGCTCACAC
ACTGGTATCTCGGCTCGGTGTAGGTCGTTCGCTCCAAGCTGGGCTGTAAGCAAGAACTCCCCGTTCAGCC
CGACTGCTGCGCCTTATCCGGTAACTGTTCACTTGAGTCCAACCCGGAAAAGCACGGTAAAACGCCACTG
GCAGCAGCCATTGGTAACTGGGAGTTCGCAGAGGATTTGTTTAGCTAAACACGCGGTTGCTCTTGAAGTG
TGCGCCAAAGTCCGGCTACACTGGAAGGACAGATTTGGTTGCTGTGCTCTGCGAAAGCCAGTTACCACGG
TTAAGCAGTTCCCCAACTGACTTAACCTTCGATCAAACCACCTCCCCAGGTGGTTTTTTCGTTTACAGGG
CAAAAGATTACGCGCAGAAAAAAAGGATCTCAAGAAGATCCTTTGATCTTTTCTACTGAACCGCTCTAGA
TACCTTTTTAATCAATGGATTAAGTACTCTTTAACATAATGGATGTGTTGTTTGTGTGATACTATAAAGT
TGGTTGATTGTGACTGGCTTAAAAAATCATTAATTAATAATAGGTTATGTTTAGAGTGTTCCCCGCGCCA
GCGGGGATAAACCGAGCACAAATATCATCGCTCAATCTAGATTTCAGTGCAATTTATCTCTTCAAATGTA
GCACCTGAAGTCAGCCCCATACGATATAAGTTGTAATTCTCATGTTAGTCATGCCCCGCGCCCACCGGAA
GGAGCTGACTGGGTTGAAGGCTCTCAAGGGCATCGGTCGAGATCCCGGTGCCTAATGAGTGAGCTAACTT
ACATTAATTGCGTTGCGCTCACTGCCCGCTTTCCAGTCGGGAAACCTGTCGTGCCAGCTGCATTAATGAA
TCGGCCAACGCGCGGGGAGAGGCGGTTTGCGTATTGGGCGCCAGGGTGGTTTTTCTTTTCACCAGTGAGA
CGGGCAACAGCTGATTGCCCTTCACCGCCTGGCCCTGAGAGAGTTGCAGCAAGCGGTCCACGCTGGTTTG
CCCCAGCAGGCGAAAATCCTGTTTGATGGTGGTTAACGGCGGGATATAACATGAGCTGTCTTCGGTATCG
TCGTATCCCACTACCGAGATGTCCGCACCAACGCGCAGCCCGGACTCGGTAATGGCGCGCATTGCGCCCA
GCGCCATCTGATCGTTGGCAACCAGCATCGCAGTGGGAACGATGCCCTCATTCAGCATTTGCATGGTTTG
TTGAAAACCGGACATGGCACTCCAGTCGCCTTCCCGTTCCGCTATCGGCTGAATTTGATTGCGAGTGAGA
TATTTATGCCAGCCAGCCAGACGCAGACGCGCCGAGACAGAACTTAATGGGCCCGCTAACAGCGCGATTT
GCTGGTGACCCAATGCGACCAGATGCTCCACGCCCAGTCGCGTACCGTCTTCATGGGAGAAAATAATACT
GTTGATGGGTGTCTGGTCAGAGACATCAAGAAATAACGCCGGAACATTAGTGCAGGCAGCTTCCACAGCA
ATGGCATCCTGGTCATCCAGCGGATAGTTAATGATCAGCCCACTGACGCGTTGCGCGAGAAGATTGTGCA
CCGCCGCTTTACAGGCTTCGACGCCGCTTCGTTCTACCATCGACACCACCACGCTGGCACCCAGTTGATC
GGCGCGAGATTTAATCGCCGCGACAATTTGCGACGGCGCGTGCAGGGCCAGACTGGAGGTGGCAACGCCA
ATCAGCAACGACTGTTTGCCCGCCAGTTGTTGTGCCACGCGGTTGGGAATGTAATTCAGCTCCGCCATCG
CCGCTTCCACTTTTTCCCGCGTTTTCGCAGAAACGTGGCTGGCCTGGTTCACCACGCGGGAAACGGTCTG
ATAAGAGACACCGGCATACTCTGCGACATCGTATAACGTTACTGGTTTCACATTCACCACCCTGAATTGA
CTCTCTTCCGGGCGCTATCATGCCATACCGCGAAAGGTTTTGCGCCATTCGATGGTGTCCGGGATCTCGA
C
Features (pLannotate 1.2.2; 16 found; start..end, strand, type, name):
     34..52      +  promoter       T7 promoter: promoter for bacteriophage T7 RNA polymerase
     53..77      +  protein_bind   lac operator: The lac repressor binds to the lac operator to inhibit transcription in E. coli. This inhibition can be relieved by adding lactose or isopropyl-β-D-thiogalactopyranoside (IPTG). lac repressor encoded by lacI
     92..114     +  RBS            RBS: efficient ribosome binding site from bacteriophage T7 gene 10 (Olins and Rangwala, 1989)
    127..1041    +  CDS            ygbT: CAS1_ECOLI - Also known as cas1. Experimental evidence at protein level: Swiss-Prot protein existence level 1. CRISPR (clustered regularly interspaced short palindromic repeat), is an adaptive immune system that provides protection against mobile genetic elements (viruses, transposable elements and conjugative plasmids) (PubMed:21255106, PubMed:24920831, PubMed:24793649). CRISPR clusters contain sequences complementary to antecedent mobile elements and target invading nucleic acids. CRISPR clusters are transcribed and processed into CRISPR RNA (crRNA). The Cas1-Cas2 complex is involved in CRIS
   1057..1338    +  CDS            ygbF (sequence withheld): CAS2_ECOLI - Also known as cas2. Experimental evidence at protein level: Swiss-Prot protein existence level 1. CRISPR (clustered regularly interspaced short palindromic repeat), is an adaptive immune system that provides protection against mobile genetic elements (viruses, transposable elements and conjugative plasmids) (PubMed:21255106, PubMed:24920831, PubMed:24793649). CRISPR clusters contain sequences complementary to antecedent mobile elements and target invading nucleic acids. CRISPR clusters are transcribed and processed into CRISPR RNA (crRNA). The Cas1-Cas2 complex is involved in CRIS
   1363..1404    +  CDS            S-Tag (fragment): affinity and epitope tag derived from pancreatic ribonuclease A
   1434..1451    +  CDS            SET1 (fragment): solubility-enhancement tag derived from T7 phage gene 10B
   1459..1506    +  terminator     T7 terminator: transcription terminator for bacteriophage T7 RNA polymerase
   1677..2468    -  CDS            SmR: aminoglycoside adenylyltransferase (Murphy, 1985); aadA; confers resistance to spectinomycin and streptomycin
   2469..2560    -  promoter       AmpR promoter: bla
   2608..3346    -  rep_origin     CloDF13 ori: Plasmids containing the CloDF13 (CDF) origin of replication can be propagated in E. coli cells that contain additional plasmids with compatible origins.
   3624..3688    -  CDS            TcR (fragment): tetracycline efflux protein; tet; confers resistance to tetracycline
   3703..3724    -  protein_bind   CAP binding site: CAP binding activates transcription in the presence of cAMP. E. coli catabolite activator protein
   3737..4819    -  CDS            lacI: lac repressor; lacI; The lac repressor binds to the lac operator to inhibit transcription in E. coli. This inhibition can be relieved by adding lactose or isopropyl-β-D-thiogalactopyranoside (IPTG).
   4820..4897    -  promoter       lacI promoter: lacI
   4905..31      -  CDS            TcR (fragment) (across the origin): tetracycline efflux protein; tet; confers resistance to tetracycline
