[The description below was written by a language model from this plasmid's Addgene catalogue record and pLannotate feature annotations shown in this document.]
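Description:
pAW216 is a low-copy bacterial expression plasmid of 4,909 bp built on the pCDF1b backbone, designed to produce untagged E. coli Cas1 and Cas2 in E. coli alongside a CRISPR leader-repeat target. It replicates from the CloDF13 (CDF) origin, which is compatible with other common plasmid origins and so allows co-maintenance with additional plasmids. Selection relies on the aadA (SmR) aminoglycoside adenylyltransferase gene, which confers streptomycin and spectinomycin resistance. The backbone also carries lacI under its own promoter. Short annotated TcR fragments appear to be backbone remnants rather than functional markers.

The expression cassette consists of a T7 promoter with an adjacent lac operator and the T7 gene 10 ribosome binding site, followed by the cas1 (ygbT) and cas2 (ygbF) coding sequences in tandem and a T7 terminator. Transcription therefore requires a host supplying T7 RNA polymerase and is inducible with IPTG. S-Tag and SET1 fragments lie downstream of cas2, but the record describes the proteins as untagged, so these are presumably vector-derived sequences that are not fused to the proteins.

The third listed insert is a 154 bp E. coli leader-repeat segment carrying a GGTAG to ggtTg substitution in the leader. The feature table does not annotate this element, so its position in the plasmid cannot be stated from the record. Because Cas1-Cas2 is the integrase complex that inserts new spacers at the leader-proximal repeat, the plasmid combines the acquisition machinery and its integration site in one construct. The mutant is presumably intended to test how this leader motif contributes to spacer integration, in the context of structural work on the CRISPR integration complex.
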