Addgene plasmid #113238: pAW216
Purpose: E. coli expression vector for untagged E. coli Cas1 + Cas2 with CRISPR array, leader ggtTg mutant
Depositing lab: Jennifer Doudna. Depositing organization: University of California, Berkeley. Publication: Structures of the CRISPR genome integration complex. Wright AV, Liu JJ, Knott GJ, Doxzen KW, Nogales E, Doudna JA. Science. 2017 Sep 15;357(6356):1113-1118. doi: 10.1126/science.aao0679. Epub 2017 Jul 20. PubMed 28729350.
Backbone
  Vector backbone: pCDF1b
  Backbone size w/o insert (bp): 4000
  Total vector size (bp): 4909
  Vector type: Bacterial Expression
Growth in bacteria
  Bacterial resistance: Streptomycin, 50 μg/mL
  Growth temperature: 37°C
  Growth strain: DH5alpha
  Copy number: Low Copy
Gene/Insert 1
  Gene/Insert name: Cas1
  Species: E. coli
  Insert size (bp): 924
Gene/Insert 2
  Gene/Insert name: Cas2
  Species: E. coli
  Insert size (bp): 285
Gene/Insert 3
  Gene/Insert name: Leader-repeat
  Species: E. coli
  Insert size (bp): 154
  Mutation: GGTAG->ggtTg
Terms and licenses: Academic/Nonprofit Terms; Industry Terms: Not Available to Industry
How to cite: pAW216 was a gift from Jennifer Doudna (Addgene plasmid # 113238 ; http://n2t.net/addgene:113238 ; RRID:Addgene_113238)
